>Addgene plasmid #203166 | pKG-GW1-hCIT | addgene full sequence | sequence record 400038 | Addgene NGS Result
GGATCCGGTAGAATCATTTTGAATAAAAAACACGCTTTTTCAGTTCGAGTTTATCATTATCAATACTGCC
ATTTCAAAGAATACGTAAATAATTAATAGTAGTGATTTTCCTAACTTTATTTAGTCAAAAAATTAGCCTT
TTAATTCTGCTGTAACCCGTACATGCCCAAAATAGGGGGCGGGTTACACAGAATATATAACATCGTAGGT
GTCTGGGTGAACAGTTTATTCCTGGCATCCACTAAATATAATGGAGCCCGCTTTTTAAGCTGGCATCCAG
AAAAAAAAAGAATCCCAGCACCAAAATATTGTTTTCTTCACCAACCATCAGTTCATAGGTCCATTCTCTT
AGCGCAACTACAGAGAACAGGGGCACAAACAGGCAAAAAACGGGCACAACCTCAATGGAGTGATGCAACC
TGCCTGGAGTAAATGATGACACAAGGCAATTGACCCACGCATGTATCTATCTCATTTTCTTACACCTTCT
ATTACCTTCTGCTCTCTCTGATTTGGAAAAAGCTGAAAAAAAAGGTTGAAACCAGTTCCCTGAAATTATT
CCCCTACTTGACTAATAAGTATATAAAGACGGTAGGTATTGATTGTAATTCTGTAAATCTATTTCTTAAA
CTTCTTAAATTCTACTTTTATAGTTAGTCTTTTTTTTAGTTTTAAAACACCAAGAACTTAGTTTCGAATA
AACACACATAAACAGAATTATCACAAGTTTGTACAAAAAAGCAGGCTCCGAATTCGCCCTTCATATGTCA
TGGATCAAGGAAGGAGAGCTGTCACTTTGGGAGCGGTTCTGTGCCAACATCATAAAGGCAGGCCCAATGC
CGAAACACATTGCATTCATAATGGACGGGAACCGTCGCTATGCCAAGAAGTGCCAGGTGGAGCGGCAGGA
AGGCCACTCACAGGGCTTCAACAAGCTAGCTGAGACTCTGCGGTGGTGTTTGAACCTGGGCATCCTAGAG
GTGACAGTCTACGCATTCAGCATTGAGAACTTCAAACGCTCCAAGAGTGAGGTAGACGGGCTTATGGATC
TGGCCCGGCAGAAGTTCAGCCGCTTGATGGAAGAAAAGGAGAAACTGCAGAAGCATGGGGTGTGTATCCG
GGTCCTGGGCGATCTGCACTTGTTGCCCTTGGATCTCCAGGAGCTGATTGCACAAGCTGTACAGGCCACG
AAGAACTACAACAAGTGTTTCCTGAATGTCTGTTTTGCATACACATCCCGTCATGAGATCAGCAATGCTG
TGAGAGAGATGGCCTGGGGGGTGGAGCAAGGCCTGTTGGATCCCAGTGATATCTCTGAGTCTCTGCTTGA
TAAGTGCCTCTATACCAACCGCTCTCCTCATCCTGACATCTTGATACGGACTTCTGGAGAAGTGCGGCTG
AGTGACTTCTTGCTATGGCAGACCTCTCACTCCTGCCTGGTGTTCCAACCCGTTCTGTGGCCAGAGTATA
CATTTTGGAACCTCTTCGAGGCCATCCTGCAGTTCCAGATGAACCATAGCATGCTTCAGAAGGCCCGAGA
CATGTATGCAGAGGAGCGGAAGAGGCAGCAGCTGGAGAGGGACCAGGCTACAGTGACAGAGCAGCTGCTG
CGAGAGGGGCTCCAAGCCAGTGGGGACGCCCAGCTCCGAAGGACACGCTTGCACAAACTCTCGGCCAGAC
GGGAAGAGCGAGTCCAAGGCTTCCTGCAGGCCTTGGAACTCAAGCGAGCTGACTGGCTGGCCCGTCTGGG
CACTGCATCAGCCTGAGCGGCCGCAAGGGCGAATTCGACCCAGCTTTCTTGTACAAAGTGGTGATTCGAC
TTGGTTGAACACGTTGCCAAGGCTTAAGTGAATTTACTTTAAATCTTGCATTTAAATAAATTTTCTTTTT
ATAGCTTTATGACTTAGTTTCAATTTATATACTATTTTAATGACATTTTCGATTCGGATCCGTGCATTAA
TGAATCGGCCAACGCGCGGGGAGAGGCGGTTTGCGTATTGGGCGCTCTTCCGCTTCCTCGCTCACTGACT
CGCTGCGCTCGGTCGTTCGGCTGCGGCGAGCGGTATCAGCTCACTCAAAGGCGGTAATACGGTTATCCAC
AGAATCAGGGGATAACGCAGGAAAGAACATGTGAGCAAAAGGCCAGCAAAAGGCCAGGAACCGTAAAAAG
GCCGCGTTGCTGGCGTTTTTCCATAGGCTCCGCCCCCCTGACGAGCATCACAAAAATCGACGCTCAAGTC
AGAGGTGGCGAAACCCGACAGGACTATAAAGATACCAGGCGTTTCCCCCTGGAAGCTCCCTCGTGCGCTC
TCCTGTTCCGACCCTGCCGCTTACCGGATACCTGTCCGCCTTTCTCCCTTCGGGAAGCGTGGCGCTTTCT
CATAGCTCACGCTGTAGGTATCTCAGTTCGGTGTAGGTCGTTCGCTCCAAGCTGGGCTGTGTGCACGAAC
CCCCCGTTCAGCCCGACCGCTGCGCCTTATCCGGTAACTATCGTCTTGAGTCCAACCCGGTAAGACACGA
CTTATCGCCACTGGCAGCAGCCACTGGTAACAGGATTAGCAGAGCGAGGTATGTAGGCGGTGCTACAGAG
TTCTTGAAGTGGTGGCCTAACTACGGCTACACTAGAAGAACAGTATTTGGTATCTGCGCTCTGCTGAAGC
CAGTTACCTTCGGAAAAAGAGTTGGTAGCTCTTGATCCGGCAAACAAACCACCGCTGGTAGCGGTGGTTT
TTTTGTTTGCAAGCAGCAGATTACGCGCAGAAAAAAAGGATCTCAAGAAGATCCTTTGATCTTTTCTACG
GGGTCTGACGCTCAGTGGAACGAAAACTCACGTTAAGGGATTTTGGTCATGAGATTATCAAAAAGGATCT
TCACCTAGATCCTTTTAAATTAAAAATGAAGTTTTAAATCAATCTAAAGTATATATGAGTAAACTTGGTC
TGACAGTTACCAATGCTTAATCAGTGAGGCACCTATCTCAGCGATCTGTCTATTTCGTTCATCCATAGTT
GCCTGACTCCCCGTCGTGTAGATAACTACGATACGGGAGGGCTTACCATCTGGCCCCAGTGCTGCAATGA
TACCGCGAGACCCACGCTCACCGGCTCCAGATTTATCAGCAATAAACCAGCCAGCCGGAAGGGCCGAGCG
CAGAAGTGGTCCTGCAACTTTATCCGCCTCCATCCAGTCTATTAATTGTTGCCGGGAAGCTAGAGTAAGT
AGTTCGCCAGTTAATAGTTTGCGCAACGTTGTTGCCATTGCTACAGGCATCGTGGTGTCACGCTCGTCGT
TTGGTATGGCTTCATTCAGCTCCGGTTCCCAACGATCAAGGCGAGTTACATGATCCCCCATGTTGTGCAA
AAAAGCGGTTAGCTCCTTCGGTCCTCCGATCGTTGTCAGAAGTAAGTTGGCCGCAGTGTTATCACTCATG
GTTATGGCAGCACTGCATAATTCTCTTACTGTCATGCCATCCGTAAGATGCTTTTCTGTGACTGGTGAGT
ACTCAACCAAGTCATTCTGAGAATAGTGTATGCGGCGACCGAGTTGCTCTTGCCCGGCGTCAATACGGGA
TAATACCGCGCCACATAGCAGAACTTTAAAAGTGCTCATCATTGGAAAACGTTCTTCGGGGCGAAAACTC
TCAAGGATCTTACCGCTGTTGAGATCCAGTTCGATGTAACCCACTCGTGCACCCAACTGATCTTCAGCAT
CTTTTACTTTCACCAGCGTTTCTGGGTGAGCAAAAACAGGAAGGCAAAATGCCGCAAAAAAGGGAATAAG
GGCGACACGGAAATGTTGAATACTCATACTCTTCCTTTTTCAATATTATTGAAGCATTTATCAGGGTTAT
TGTCTCATGAGCGGATACATATTTGAATGTATTTAGAAAAATAAACAAATAGGGGTTCCGCGCACATTTC
CCCGAAAAGTGCCACCTGACGTCTAAGAAACCATTATTATCATGACATTAACCTATAAAAATAGGCGTAT
CACGAGGCCCTTTCGTCTCGCGCGTTTCGGTGATGACGGTGAAAACCTCTGACACATGCAGCTCCCGGAG
ACGGTCACAGCTTGTCTGTAAGCGGATGCCGGGAGCAGACAAGCCCGTCAGGGCGCGTCAGCGGGTGTTG
GCGGGTGTCGGGGCTGGCTTAACTATGCGGCATCAGAGCAGATTGTACTGAGAGTGCACCATACTAGAAA
GTATAGGAACTTCAGAGCGCTTTTGAAAACCAAAAGCGCTCTGAAGACGCACTTTCAAAAAACCAAAAAC
GCACCGGACTGTAACGAGCTACTAAAATATTGCGAATACCGCTTCCACAAACATTGCTCAAAAGTATCTC
TTTGCTATATATCTCTGTGCTATATCCCTATATAACCTACCCATCCACCTTTCGCTCCTTGAACTTGCAT
CTAAACTCGACCTCTACATTTTTTATGTTTATCTCTAGTATTACTCTTTAGACAAAAAAATTGTAGTAAG
AACTATTCATAGAGTGAATCGAAAACAATACGAAAATGTAAACATTTCCTATACGTAGTATATAGAGACA
AAATAGAAGAAACCGTTCATAATTTTCTGACCAATGAAGAATCATCAACGCTATCACTTTCTGTTCACAA
AGTATGCGCAATCCACATCGGTATAGAATATAATCGGGGATGCCTTTATCTTGAAAAAATGCACCCGCAG
CTTCGCTAGTAATCAGTAAACGCGGGAAGTGGAGTCAGGCTTTTTTTATGGAAGAGAAAATAGACACCAA
AGTAGCCTTCTTCTAACCTTAACGGACCTACAGTGCAAAAAGTTATCAAGAGACTGCATTATAGAGCGCA
CAAAGGAGAAAAAAAGTAATCTAAGATGCTTTGTTAGAAAAATAGCGCTCTCGGGATGCATTTTTGTAGA
ACAAAAAAGAAGTATAGATTCTTTGTTGGTAAAATAGCGCTCTCGCGTTGCATTTCTGTTCTGTAAAAAT
GCAGCTCAGATTCTTTGTTTGAAAAATTAGCGCTCTCGCGTTGCATTTTTGTTTTACAAAAATGAAGCAC
AGATTCTTCGTTGGTAAAATAGCGCTTTCGCGTTGCATTTCTGTTCTGTAAAAATGCAGCTCAGATTCTT
TGTTTGAAAAATTAGCGCTCTCGCGTTGCATTTTTGTTCTACAAAATGAAGCACAGATGCTTCGTTAACT
GTGGGAATACTCAGGTATCGTAAGATGCAAGAGTTCGAATCTCTTAGCAACCATTATTTTTTTCCTCAAC
ATAACGAGAACACACAGGGGCGCTATCGCACAGAATCAAATTCGATGACTGGAAATTTTTTGTTAATTTC
AGAGGTCGCCTGACGCATATACCTTTTTCAACTGAAAAATTGGGAGAAAAAGGAAAGGTGAGAGCGCCGG
AACCGGCTTTTCATATAGAATAGAGAAGCGTTCATGACTAAATGCTTGCATCACAATACTTGAAGTTGAC
AATATTATTTAAGGACCTATTGTTTTTTCCAATAGGTGGTTAGCAATCGTCTTACTTTCTAACTTTTCTT
ACCTTTTACATTTCAGCAATATATATATATATTTCAAGGATATACCATTCTAATGTCTGCCCCTAAGAAG
ATCGTCGTTTTGCCAGGTGACCACGTTGGTCAAGAAATCACAGCCGAAGCCATTAAGGTTCTTAAAGCTA
TTTCTGATGTTCGTTCCAATGTCAAGTTCGATTTCGAAAATCATTTAATTGGTGGTGCTGCTATCGATGC
TACAGGTGTTCCACTTCCAGATGAGGCGCTGGAAGCCTCCAAGAAGGCTGATGCCGTTTTGTTAGGTGCT
GTGGGTGGTCCTAAATGGGGTACCGGTAGTGTTAGACCTGAACAAGGTTTACTAAAAATCCGTAAAGAAC
TTCAATTGTACGCCAACTTAAGACCATGTAACTTTGCATCCGACTCTCTTTTAGACTTATCTCCAATCAA
GCCACAATTTGCTAAAGGTACTGACTTCGTTGTTGTCAGAGAATTAGTGGGAGGTATTTACTTTGGTAAG
AGAAAGGAAGACGATGGTGATGGTGTCGCTTGGGATAGTGAACAATACACCGTTCCAGAAGTGCAAAGAA
TCACAAGAATGGCCGCTTTCATGGCCCTACAACATGAGCCACCATTGCCTATTTGGTCCTTGGATAAAGC
TAATGTTTTGGCCTCTTCAAGATTATGGAGAAAAACTGTGGAGGAAACCATCAAGAACGAATTCCCTACA
TTGAAGGTTCAACATCAATTGATTGATTCTGCCGCCATGATCCTAGTTAAGAACCCAACCCACCTAAATG
GTATTATAATCACCAGCAACATGTTTGGTGATATCATCTCCGATGAAGCCTCCGTTATCCCAGGTTCCTT
GGGTTTGTTGCCATCTGCGTCCTTGGCCTCTTTGCCAGACAAGAACACCGCATTTGGTTTGTACGAACCA
TGCCACGGTTCTGCTCCAGATTTGCCAAAGAATAAGGTCAACCCTATCGCCACTATCTTGTCTGCTGCAA
TGATGTTGAAATTGTCATTGAACTTGCCTGAAGAAGGTAAGGCCATTGAAGATGCAGTTAAAAAGGTTTT
GGATGCAGGTATCAGAACTGGTGATTTAGGTGGTTCCAACAGTACCACCGAAGTCGGTGATGCTGTCGCC
GAAGAAGTTAAGAAAATCCTTGCTTAAAAAGATTCTCTTTTTTTATGATATTTGTACATAAACTTTATAA
ATGAAATTCATAATAGAAACGACACGAAATTACAAAATGGAATATGTTCATAGGGTAGACGAAACTATAT
ACGCAATCTACATACATTTATCAAGAAGGAGAAAAAGGAGGATGTAAAGGAATACAGGTAAGCAAATTGA
TACTAATGGCTCAACGTGATAAGGAAAAAGAATTGCACTTTAACATTAATATTGACAAGGAGGAGGGCAC
CACACAAAAAGTTAGGTGTAACAGAAAATCATGAAACTATGATTCCTAATTTATATATTGGAGGATTTTC
TCTAAAAAAAAAAAAATACAACAAATAAAAAACACTCAATGACCTGACCATTTGATGGAGTTTAAGTCAA
TACCTTCTTGAACCATTTCCCATAATGGTGAAAGTTCCCTCAAGAATTTTACTCTGTCAGAAACGGCCTT
AACGACGTACCGGATCTATGCGGTGTGAAATACCGCACAGATGCGTAAGGAGAAAATACCGCATCAGGCG
CCATTCGCCATTCAGGCTGCGCAACTGTTGGGAAGGGCGATCGGTGCGGGCCTCTTCGCTATTACGCCAG
C
Features (pLannotate 1.2.2; 16 found; start..end, strand, type, name):
     54..697     +  promoter       GAP promoter: S. cerevisiae TDH3; promoter for glyceraldehyde-3-phosphate dehydrogenase
    723..747     +  protein_bind   attB1: mutant version of attB; recombination site for the Gateway® BP reaction BP Clonase™
    765..1763    +  CDS            DHDDS: DHDDS_HUMAN - Also known as HDS. Experimental evidence at protein level: Swiss-Prot protein existence level 1. With NUS1, forms the dehydrodolichyl diphosphate synthase (DDS) complex, an essential component of the dolichol monophosphate (Dol-P) biosynthetic machinery. Both subunits contribute to enzymatic activity, i.e. condensation of multiple copies of isopentenyl pyrophosphate (IPP) to farnesyl pyrophosphate (FPP) to produce dehydrodolichyl diphosphate (Dedol-PP), a precursor of dolichol phosphate which is utilized as a sugar carrier in protein glycosylation in the endoplasmic reticulum (ER
   1788..1812    -  protein_bind   attB2: mutant version of attB; recombination site for the Gateway® BP reaction BP Clonase™
   1953..2005    -  CDS            lacI (fragment): lac repressor; lacI; The lac repressor binds to the lac operator to inhibit transcription in E. coli. This inhibition can be relieved by adding lactose or isopropyl-β-D-thiogalactopyranoside (IPTG).
   2188..2776    -  rep_origin     ori: high-copy-number ColE1/pMB1/pBR322/pUC origin of replication
   2947..3807    -  CDS            AmpR: β-lactamase; bla; confers resistance to ampicillin, carbenicillin, and related antibiotics
   3808..3912    -  promoter       AmpR promoter: bla
   4007..4042    +  CDS            rop (fragment): Rop protein, which maintains plasmids at low copy number; rop
   4144..4193    +  misc_feature   bom (fragment): basis of mobility region from pBR322
   4194..5176    +  rep_origin     2μ ori: yeast 2μ plasmid origin of replication
   5177..5582    +  promoter       LEU2 promoter: S. cerevisiae LEU2
   5583..6677    +  CDS            LEU2: 3-isopropylmalate dehydrogenase, required for leucine biosynthesis; S. cerevisiae LEU2; yeast auxotrophic marker
   7039..7149    -  CDS            NFS1 (fragment): NFS1_YEAST - Also known as SPL1 From Saccharomyces cerevisiae (strain ATCC 204508 / S288c) (Baker's yeast).
   7157..7208    +  misc_feature   bom (fragment): basis of mobility region from pBR322
   7214..7281    -  CDS            lacZα (fragment): LacZα fragment of β-galactosidase; lacZ fragment
