[The description below was written by a language model from this plasmid's Addgene catalogue record and pLannotate feature annotations shown in this document.]
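Description:
pKG-GW1-hCIT is an episomal yeast expression plasmid of about 7.3 kb that carries the human DHDDS coding sequence (also called hCIT) in the Gateway-compatible pKG-GW1 backbone. It is an E. coli/Saccharomyces cerevisiae shuttle vector. In bacteria it replicates from a high-copy ColE1/pUC-type origin and is selected through the β-lactamase gene conferring ampicillin resistance. In yeast it is maintained by the 2μ origin, which typically gives multicopy propagation, and is selected by complementation of leucine auxotrophy with the LEU2 gene under its own promoter. Short annotated fragments of lacI, rop, bom, lacZα and yeast NFS1 appear to be remnants of the parental vectors and of genomic sequence flanking LEU2, not functional elements.

The expression cassette places the DHDDS open reading frame downstream of the strong constitutive S. cerevisiae TDH3 (GAP, glyceraldehyde-3-phosphate dehydrogenase) promoter. The insert is flanked by attB1 and attB2 sites, consistent with its introduction by Gateway recombination. No epitope tag or reporter is annotated, and the feature table does not identify a transcription terminator downstream of the insert.

DHDDS is the catalytic-type subunit of the dehydrodolichyl diphosphate synthase (cis-prenyltransferase) complex, which works with NUS1 (Nogo-B receptor) to condense isopentenyl pyrophosphate units onto farnesyl pyrophosphate. This produces the precursor of dolichol phosphate, the sugar carrier used for protein glycosylation in the endoplasmic reticulum. The stated purpose is expression of human DHDDS in yeast. The associated publication concerns Nogo-B receptor mutation in a congenital disorder of glycosylation, which suggests use in studying cis-prenyltransferase function in yeast, although the record does not detail specific experiments.
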