Addgene plasmid #203166: pKG-GW1-hCIT
Purpose: Yeast expression vector for human DHDDS
Depositing lab: William Sessa. Depositing organization: Yale University. Publication: Mutation of Nogo-B receptor, a subunit of cis-prenyltransferase, causes a congenital disorder of glycosylation. Park EJ, Grabinska KA, Guan Z, Stranecky V, Hartmannova H, Hodanova K, Baresova V, Sovova J, Jozsef L, Ondruskova N, Hansikova H, Honzik T, Zeman J, Hulkova H, Wen R, Kmoch S, Sessa WC. Cell Metab. 2014 Sep 2;20(3):448-57. doi: 10.1016/j.cmet.2014.06.016. Epub 2014 Jul 24. PubMed 25066056.
Backbone
  Vector backbone: pKG-GW1
  Vector type: Yeast Expression
  Selectable markers: LEU2
Growth in bacteria
  Bacterial resistance: Ampicillin, 100 μg/mL
  Growth temperature: 37°C
  Growth strain: DH5alpha
  Copy number: High Copy
Gene/Insert
  Gene/Insert name: DHDDS (alt name: hCIT)
  Species: H. sapiens (human)
  Entrez Gene: DHDDS (a.k.a. CIT, CPT, DEDSM, DS, HDS, RP59, hCIT)
  Promoter: TDH3
  Cloning method: Gateway Cloning
  Sequencing primers: 5′ CTACTTTTATAGTTAGTC; 3′ ATAAATTGAAACTAAGTC
Terms and licenses: Academic/Nonprofit Terms; Industry Terms: Not Available to Industry
How to cite: pKG-GW1-hCIT was a gift from William Sessa (Addgene plasmid # 203166 ; http://n2t.net/addgene:203166 ; RRID:Addgene_203166)
